>Addgene plasmid #103844 | pHES262 [prADH1-Msn2-mCherry, pnh604] | addgene full sequence | sequence record 202554 | Addgene NGS Result
GGCCGGCCATTTAAATGTTTAAACGGCCACGCTGGCCATATTTCTACCAATCTCTCAACACTGAGTAATG
GTAGTTATAAGAAAGAGACCGAGTTAGGGACAGTTAGAGGCGGTGGAGATATTCCTTATGGCATGTCTGG
CGATGATAAAACTTTTCAAACGGCAGCCCCGATCTAAAAGAGCTGACAGGGAAATGGTCAGAAAAAGAAA
CGTGCACCCGCCCGTCTGGACGCGCCGCTCACCCGCACGGCAGAGACCAATCAGTAAAAATCAACGGTTA
ACGACATTACTATATATATAATATAGGAAGCATTTAATAGAACAGCATCGTAATATATGTGTACTTTGCA
GTTATGACGCCAGATGGCAGTAGTGGAAGATATTCTTTATTGAAAAATAGCTTGTCACCTTACGTACAAT
CTTGATCCGGAGCCCGTCGCTTTGAGAGAAATCAGAAGATTCCAAAAGTCTACTGAACTTTTGATCAGAA
AGTTGCCTTTCCAAAGACTAGTCAGAGAAATCGCCCAAGATTTCAAGACCGATCTAAGATTCCAATCCTC
TGCCATCGGTGCTCTACAGGAATCCGTTGAAGCTTACTTGGTCTCTTTGTTCGAAGACACCAACTTGGCC
GCTATCCACGCTAAGCGTGTTACCATCCAAAAGAAGGATATCAAGTTGGCTAGAAGATTGAGAGGTGAAA
GATCCTAAGCACACAGGGATTGTTGTACAATTACTTTTTATGATTTTAGATACACACAAATCTTTTCTAC
GATTACCTTTCATTTATTTTCGTTTCATGTTTTATTAATCATTCTTTTTGTATATTTCACATCGGGTGGG
GTTTTTATATTAAATTTTAATAACATAATCTTTTAAAGTTTCTACTTTCTATCCTGTATATTATTTCCAT
ATCTATATCTATATTTTCAAGCTTGTTCACATCCTTATCGGAATTGTTCCAGCGTTTTTGTACAGAAAAT
GATGTTATGGTAACGAGCTATATCAGACCTACTAGTCTTATAGAGCTGTACAGAGTCTTGGAAACATAAC
CAACACACCAACAAGATGTCATTTGATTCGTTACTCGACAAGAATGATAAGCTGGTAAAAGTTTGCGGGA
TTCAAACCGTCGAGGCTGCCGAAACTGCGCTTCAAGCAGGCGCTGATTTGATAGGGATCATATGTGTCCC
CAACAGGAAGCGGACTATCGAGAGCGCTGTGGCTCGTGAAATATCCAAATTGATTCACAAATCAGGTACT
ACAAAGCTGGTGGGGGTGTTCAGGAATCAATCTGTTGAGGACGTACATCGGCTTTCTGAGGAATATGACC
TTGACATAATCCAATTACATGGTGATGAATCATGGCCAGAGTACTATAACGTCATTAAGAAACCAATAAT
CAAAAGAGTCATATTCCCTAGAGATGTCGATGTTGTAACACAAGTGTGTCAAAGAAAACCCTTGGTATGT
CTACCATTGTTCGACTCCGAGGCAGGCGGTACAGGTGAAAAGCTGGACTGGTCCAGTATTTCCTCCTGGG
CAAGCGAACAGAATAACGTATTTTATATACTAGCGGGTGGACTAACTGCAGAAAACGTCATGGAGGCGGT
GGGGTTGCCTGGTGTAATTGGTGTTGACGTCTCAGGTGGTGTAGAGACTGACGGCGTCAAAGACAATGAC
AAGATAATTAAATATGTACAAAATGCAAAGAAACAATGAATTACGAAGAGAAGTCTCAATGAGGTTTTAC
AAACAATCCTATAATACATATATGCCACTTAGATATACTTTGAATACTGAATATACTGACTCATTATATT
CTTTAATTGTAGTTTCTCAAAAATATTCATACAGGTTAGCTATGAATTCATGCTATAATTTCCATTTTGT
TCATGTAAGATACACATAGGGATAAAATGTGATAACTAATCAGCGGTACCGGGCCCGGAACAGCAATAGG
GTTGCTACCAGTATCTATAATACCCTCGTTGGTCTCCCTAACATGTAGGTGGCGGAGGGGAGATATACAA
TAGAACAGATACCAGACAAGACATAATGGGCTAAACAAGACTACACCAATTACACTGCCTCATTGATGGT
GGTACATAACGAACTAATACTGTAGCCCTAGACTTGATAGCCATCATCATATCGAAGTTTCACTACCCTT
TTTCCATTTGCCATCTATTGAAGTAATAATAGGCGCATGCAACTTCTTTTCTTTTTTTTTCTTTTCTCTC
TCCCCCGTTGTTGTCTCACCATATCCGCAATGACAAAAAAATGATGGAAGACACTAAAGGAAAAAATTAA
CGACAAAGACAGCACCAACAGATGTCGTTGTTCCAGAGCTGATGAGGGGTATCTCGAAGCACACGAAACT
TTTTCCTTCCTTCATTCACGCACACTACTCCCTAATGAGCAACGGTATACGGCCTTCCTTCCAGTTACTT
GAATTTGAAATAAAAAAAAGTTTGCTGTCTTGCTATCAAGTATAAATAGACCTGCAATTATTAATCTTTT
GTTTCCTCGTCATTGTTCTCGTTCCCTTTCTTCCTTGTTTCTTTTTCTGCACAATATTTCAAGCTATACC
AAGCATACAATCAACTATCTCACTCGACTCTAAAATGACGGTTGACCATGATTTCAATAGCGAAGATATT
TTATTCCCCATAGAAAGCATGAGTAGTATACAATACGTGGAGAATAATAACCCAAATAATATTAACAACG
ATGTTATCCCGTATTCTCTAGATATCAAAAACACTGTCTTAGATAGTGCGGATCTCAATGACATTCAAAA
TCAAGAAACTTCACTGAATTTGGGGCTTCCTCCACTATCTTTCGACTCTCCACTGCCCGTAACGGAAACG
ATACCATCCACTACCGATAACAGCTTGCATTTGAAAGCTGATAGCAACAAAAATCGCGATGCAAGAACTA
TTGAAAATGATAGTGAAATTAAGAGTACTAATAATGCTAGTGGCTCTGGGGCAAATCAATACACAACTCT
TACTTCACCTTATCCTATGAACGACATTTTGTACAACATGAACAATCCGTTACAATCACCGTCACCTTCA
TCGGTACCTCAAAATCCGACTATAAATCCTCCCATAAATACAGCAAGTAACGAAACTAATTTATCGCCTC
AAACTTCAAATGGTAATGAAACTCTTATATCTCCTCGAGCCCAACAACATACGTCCATTAAAGATAATCG
TCTGTCCTTACCTAATGGTGCTAATTCGAATCTTTTCATTGACACTAACCCAAACAATTTGAACGAAAAA
CTAAGAAATCAATTGAACTCAGATACAAATTCATATTCTAACTCCATTTCTAATTCAAACTCCAATTCTA
CGGGTAATTTAAATTCCAGTTATTTTAATTCACTGAACATAGACTCCATGCTAGATGATTACGTTTCTAG
TGATCTCTTATTGAATGATGATGATGATGACACTAATTTATCACGCCGAAGATTTAGCGACGTTATAACA
AACCAATTTCCGTCAATGACAAATTCGAGGAATTCTATTTCTCACTCTTTGGACCTTTGGAACCATCCGA
AAATTAATCCAAGCAATAGAAATACAAATCTCAATATCACTACTAATTCTACCTCAAGTTCCAATGCAAG
TCCGAATACCACTACTATGAACGCAAATGCAGACTCAAATATTGCTGGCAACCCGAAAAACAATGACGCT
ACCATAGACAATGAGTTGACACAGATTCTTAACGAATATAATATGAACTTCAACGATAATTTGGGCACAT
CCGCTTCTGGCAAGAACAAATCTGCTTGCCCAAGTTCTTTTGATGCCAATGCTATGACAAAGATAAATCC
AAGTCAGCAATTACAGCAACAGCTAAACCGAGTTCAACACAAGCAGCTCACCTCGTCACATAATAACAGT
AGCACTAACATGAAATCCTTCAACAGCGATCTTTATTCAAGAAGGCAAAGAGCTTCTTTACCCATAATCG
ATGATTCACTAAGCTACGACCTGGTTAATAAGCAGGATGAAGACCCCAAGAACGATATGCTGCCGAATTC
AAATTTGAGTTCATCTCAACAATTTATCAAACCGTCTATGATTCTTTCAGACAATGCGTCCGTTATTGCG
AAAGTGGCGACTACAGGCTTGAGTAATGATATGCCATTTTTGACAGAGGAAGGTGAACAAAATGCTAATT
CTACTCCAAATTTCGATCTTTCCATCACTCAAATGAATATGGCTCCATTATCGCCTGCATCATCATCCTC
CACGTCTCTTGCAACAAATCATTTCTATCACCATTTCCCACAGCAGGGTCACCATACCATGAACTCTAAA
ATCGGTTCTTCCCTTCGGAGGCGGAAGTCTGCTGTGCCTTTGATAGGTACGGTGCCGCTTACAAATCAAC
AAAATAATATAAGCAGTAGTAGTGTCAACTCAACTGGCAATGGTGCTGGGGTTACGAAGGAAAGAAGGCC
AAGTTACAGGAGAAAATCAATGACACCGTCCAGAAGATCAAGTGTCGTAATAGAATCAACAAAGGAACTC
GAGGAGAAACCGTTCCACTGTCACATTTGTCCCAAGAGCTTTAAGCGCAGCGAACATTTGAAAAGGCATG
TGAGATCTGTTCACTCTAACGAACGACCATTTGCTTGTCACATATGCGATAAGAAATTTAGTAGAAGCGA
TAATTTGTCGCAACACATCAAGACTCATAAAAAACATGGAGACATTGGATCCTCAGGATCTGGTTCCGGC
AGCAAGGGCGAGGAGGATAACATGGCCATCATCAAGGAGTTCATGCGCTTCAAGGTGCACATGGAGGGCT
CCGTGAACGGCCACGAGTTCGAGATCGAGGGCGAGGGCGAGGGCCGCCCCTACGAGGGCACCCAGACCGC
CAAGCTGAAGGTGACCAAGGGTGGCCCCCTGCCCTTCGCCTGGGACATCCTGTCCCCTCAGTTCATGTAC
GGCTCCAAGGCCTACGTGAAGCACCCCGCCGACATCCCCGACTACTTGAAGCTGTCCTTCCCCGAGGGCT
TCAAGTGGGAGCGCGTGATGAACTTCGAGGACGGCGGCGTGGCGACCGTGACCCAGGACTCCTCCCTGCA
GGACGGCGAGTTCATCTACAAGGTGAAGCTGCGCGGCACCAACTTCCCCTCCGACGGCCCCGTAATGCAG
AAGAAGACCATGGGCTGGGAGGCCTCCTCCGAGCGGATGTACCCCGAGGACGGCGCCCTGAAGGGCGAGA
TCAAGCAGAGGCTGAAGCTGAAGGACGGCGGCCACTACGACGCTGAGGTCAAGACCACCTACAAGGCCAA
GAAGCCCGTGCAGCTGCCCGGCGCCTACAACGTCAACATCAAGTTGGACATCACCTCCCACAACGAGGAC
TACACCATCGTGGAACAGTACGAACGCGCCGAGGGCCGCCACTCCACCGGCGGCATGGACGAGCTGTACA
AGGCGGCCGCCACCGCGGTGGAGCTCTAAGCAAATAGCTAAATTATATACGAATTAATATTATGATTAAG
TGTTTACGTGAGTGCGATATTTTTATTACTATCTTATACAGTTGTATATACTCTATAAAATGAGTTGTCT
ATTAATTAACGCGATGAATGCTTTCTGGGTTTACCTCTCCAACAACTCTAGTTTACTTCTCAATACATTC
AATTGTATTTGATTTGTCAATACTTCATCATTAATCAATTCTATAGTTTTGTTTTTCTCGTTTATTTCCA
AATTTAATGCATCAATTTTATTATTCAATTTGTCGTTGATTTTGGTTAATGATTTTATGGTTTGATCTCT
GGCATTGATTGTTTGTGTTAGTTTTTCATTATTGATAATTAAATTATTTAAGTTAGTTATCAACTCGGTG
TTTTCAAGTTTCAAGTTTTCAATTTCTTTAGAGTTTATTAGATTTGTCAAAGTTTCTGAATTGCTTGATT
GGTCCTGTAGAAGAGTATTTGTTGTTGTGGATAATTGATTCAATTTTTGAGACAATTGCTGGAAGGCGTT
GAAATATCTAGCATCAATCTCATGGTTTTTTTCCCGAGAGTCTCGTAGATTCAATTGTTTTAATATATCT
TGGGACCACTCTTGATTTGAACTCATGGAAATTAAACTGGGTGTTGTGTTGTGGTGTAATGATTGTACCC
CCTTTGCTTATAATTGTGTGGTTCCGATGCTGACTTACTGGGTATTATATGTGTGCCCAATAGAAAGAGA
ACAATTGACCCGGTTATTGCAAGGAAAATTTCAAGTCTTGTAAAAGCATATAAAAATAGTTCAGGCACTC
CGAAATACTTGGTTGGCGTGTTTCGTAATCAACCTAAGGAGGATGTTTTGGCTCTGGTCAATGATTACGG
CATTGATATCGTCCAACTGCATGGAGATGAGTCGTGGCGAGAATACCAAGAGTTCCTCGGTTTGCCAGTT
ATTAAAAGACTCGTATTTCCAAAAGACTGCAACATACTACTCAGTGCAGCTTCACAGAAACCTCATTCGT
TTATTCCCTTGTTTGATTCAGAAGGCCGGCCATTTAAATGTTTAAACGGCCACGCTGGCCCCCTATAGTG
AGTCGTATTACAATTCACTGGCCGTCGTTTTACAACGTCGTGACTGGGAAAACCCTGGCGTTACCCAACT
TAATCGCCTTGCAGCACATCCCCCTTTCGCCAGCTGGCGTAATAGCGAAGAGGCCCGCACCGATCGCCCT
TCCCAACAGTTGCGCAGCCTGAATGGCGAATGG
[124 nt withheld, positions 6754-6877]
C
[91 nt withheld, positions 6879-6969]
A
[49 nt withheld, positions 6971-7019]
CCTTTGACGTTGGAGTCCACGTTCTTT
[37 nt withheld, positions 7047-7083]
ACCCTATCTCGGTCTATTCTTTTGATTTATAAGGGATTTTGCCGATTTCGGCCTATTGGTTAAAAAATGA
GCTGATTTAACAAAAATTTAACGCGAATTTTAACAAAATATTAACGCTTACAATTTCCTGATGCGGTATT
TTCTCCTTACGCATCTGTGCGGTATTTCACACCGCATAGGGTAATAACTGATATAATTAAATTGAAGCTC
TAATTTGTGAGTTTAGTATTAGGATCTCTACCCTTGGCGAAAAGTCCTCTGCCAACAATGATGATATCTG
ATCCACCACTTACAACTTCGTCGACGGTTCTGTACTGCTGACCCAATATGCGTATATATACCAATCTAAG
TCTGTGCTCCTTCCTTCGTTCTTCCTTCTGTTCGGAGATTACCGAATCAAAAAAATTTCAAGGAAACCGA
AATCAAAAAAAAGAATAAAAAAAAAATGATGAATTGAAAAGGTGGTATGGTGCACTCTCAGTACAATCTG
CTCTGATGCCGCATAGTTAAGCCAGCCCCGACACCCGCCAACACCCGCTGACGCGCCCTGACGGGCTTGT
CTGCTCCCGGCATCCGCTTACAGACAAGCTGTGACCGTCTCCGGGAGCTGCATGTGTCAGAGGTTTTCAC
CGTCATCACCGAAACGCGCGAGACGAAAGGGCCTCGTGATACGCCTATTTTTATAGGTTAATGTCATGAT
AATAATGGTTTCTTAGACGTCGGCGCGCCGAGGACGTCAGGTGGCACTTTTCGGGGAAATGTGCGCGGAA
CCCCTATTTGTTTATTTTTCTAAATACATTCAAATATGTATCCGCTCATGAGACAATAACCCTGATAAAT
GCTTCAATAATATTGAAAAAGGAAGAGTATGAGTATTCAACATTTCCGTGTCGCCCTTATTCCCTTTTTT
GCGGCATTTTGCCTTCCTGTTTTTGCTCACCCAGAAACGCTGGTGAAAGTAAAAGATGCTGAAGATCAGT
TGGGTGCACGAGTGGGTTACATCGAACTGGATCTCAACAGCGGTAAGATCCTTGAGAGTTTTCGCCCCGA
AGAACGTTTTCCAATGATGAGCACTTTTAAAGTTCTGCTATGTGGCGCGGTATTATCCCGTATTGACGCC
GGGCAAGAGCAACTCGGTCGCCGCATACACTATTCTCAGAATGACTTGGTTGAGTACTCACCAGTCACAG
AAAAGCATCTTACGGATGGCATGACAGTAAGAGAATTATGCAGTGCTGCCATAACCATGAGTGATAACAC
TGCGGCCAACTTACTTCTGACAACGATCGGAGGACCGAAGGAGCTAACCGCTTTTTTGCACAACATGGGG
GATCATGTAACTCGCCTTGATCGTTGGGAACCGGAGCTGAATGAAGCCATACCAAACGACGAGCGTGACA
CCACGATGCCTGTAGCAATGGCAACAACGTTGCGCAAACTATTAACTGGCGAACTACTTACTCTAGCTTC
CCGGCAACAATTAATAGACTGGATGGAGGCGGATAAAGTTGCAGGACCACTTCTGCGCTCGGCCCTTCCG
GCTGGCTGGTTTATTGCTGATAAATCTGGAGCCGGTGAGCGTGGGTCTCGCGGTATCATTGCAGCACTGG
GGCCAGATGGTAAGCCCTCCCGTATCGTAGTTATCTACACGACGGGGAGTCAGGCAACTATGGATGAACG
AAATAGACAGATCGCTGAGATAGGTGCCTCACTGATTAAGCATTGGTAACTGTCAGACCAAGTTTACTCA
TATATACTTTAGATTGATTTAAAACTTCATTTTTAATTTAAAAGGATCTAGGTGAAGATCCTTTTTGATA
ATCTCATGACCAAAATCCCTTAACGTGAGTTTTCGTTCCACTGAGCGTCAGACCCCGTAGAAAAGATCAA
AGGATCTTCTTGAGATCCTTTTTTTCTGCGCGTAATCTGCTGCTTGCAAACAAAAAAACCACCGCTACCA
GCGGTGGTTTGTTTGCCGGATCAAGAGCTACCAACTCTTTTTCCGAAGGTAACTGGCTTCAGCAGAGCGC
AGATACCAAATACTGTTCTTCTAGTGTAGCCGTAGTTAGGCCACCACTTCAAGAACTCTGTAGCACCGCC
TACATACCTCGCTCTGCTAATCCTGTTACCAGTGGCTGCTGCCAGTGGCGATAAGTCGTGTCTTACCGGG
TTGGACTCAAGACGATAGTTACCGGATAAGGCGCAGCGGTCGGGCTGAACGGGGGGTTCGTGCACACAGC
CCAGCTTGGAGCGAACGACCTACACCGAACTGAGATACCTACAGCGTGAGCTATGAGAAAGCGCCACGCT
TCCCGAAGGGAGAAAGGCGGACAGGTATCCGGTAAGCGGCAGGGTCGGAACAGGAGAGCGCACGAGGGAG
CTTCCAGGGGGAAACGCCTGGTATCTTTATAGTCCTGTCGGGTTTCGCCACCTCTGACTTGAGCGTCGAT
TTTTGTGATGCTCGTCAGGGGGGCGGAGCCTATGGAAAAACGCCAGCAACGCGGCCTTTTTACGGTTCCT
GGCCTTTTGCTGGCCTTTTGCTCACATGTTCTTTCCTGCGTTATCCCCTGATTCTGTGGATAACCGTATT
ACCGCCTTTGAGTGAGCTGATACCGCTCGCCGCAGCCGAACGACCGAGCGCAGCGAGTCAGTGAGCGAGG
AAGCGGAAGAGCGCCCAATACGCAAACCGCCTCTCCCCGCGCGTTGGCCGATTCATTAATGCAGCTGGCA
CGACAGGTTTCCCGACTGGAAAGCGGGCAGTGAGCGCAACGCAATTAATGTGAGTTAGCTCACTCATTAG
GCACCCCAGGCTTTACACTTTATGCTTCCGGCTCGTATGTTGTGTGGAATTGTGAGCGGATAACAATTTC
ACACAGGAAACAGCTATGACCATGATTACGCCAAGCTCGGAATTAACCCTCACTAAAGGGAACAAAAGCT
G
Features (pLannotate 1.2.2; 24 found; start..end, strand, type, name):
    280..433     +  promoter       TRP1 promoter (fragment): S. cerevisiae TRP1
    427..705     +  CDS            HHT1 (fragment): H3_KLULA - Experimental evidence at protein level: Swiss-Prot protein existence level 1. Core component of nucleosome. Nucleosomes wrap and compact DNA into chromatin, limiting DNA accessibility to the cellular machineries which require DNA as a template. Histones thereby play a central role in transcription regulation, DNA repair, DNA replication and chromosomal stability. DNA accessibility is regulated via a complex set of post-translational modifications of histones, also called histone code, and nucleosome remodeling. From Kluyveromyces lactis (strain ATCC 8585 / CBS 2359 / DSM 70799 / NBR
   1066..1716    +  CDS            TRP1: TRPF_CANGA - Protein inferred from homology: Swiss-Prot protein existence level 3. From Candida glabrata (strain ATCC 2001 / CBS 138 / JCM 3761 / NBRC 0622 / NRRL Y-65) (Yeast) (Torulopsis glabrata).
   1975..2606    +  promoter       ADH1 promoter (fragment): S. cerevisiae ADH1; promoter for alcohol dehydrogenase 1
   2625..4736    +  CDS            MSN2: MSN2_YEAST - Experimental evidence at protein level: Swiss-Prot protein existence level 1. Positive transcriptional factor that acts as a component of the stress responsive system. Recognizes and binds to the stress response element (STRE) which is involved in the response to various forms of stress (heat, oxidative, osmotic, etc.). Involved in the regulation of the CTT1, DDR2, HSP12 genes. May be regulated via WHI2- PSR1 complex phosphatase activity. From Saccharomyces cerevisiae (strain ATCC 204508 / S288c) (Baker's yeast).
   4761..5462    +  CDS            mCherry: mCherry is a basic (constitutively fluorescent) red fluorescent protein published in 2004, derived from Discosoma sp.. It is reported to be a very rapidly-maturing monomer with low acid sensitivity.
   5463..5486    -  misc_feature   MCS (fragment): pBluescript multiple cloning site
   6182..6534    +  CDS            TRP1 (fragment): phosphoribosylanthranilate isomerase, required for tryptophan biosynthesis; S. cerevisiae TRP1; yeast auxotrophic marker
   6572..6590    -  promoter       T7 promoter: promoter for bacteriophage T7 RNA polymerase
   6593..6750    +  CDS            lacZα (fragment): LacZα fragment of β-galactosidase; lacZ fragment
   6754..7182    +  rep_origin     f1 ori (sequence partly withheld): f1 bacteriophage origin of replication; arrow indicates direction of (+) strand synthesis
   7210..7261    -  misc_feature   bom (fragment): basis of mobility region from pBR322
   7317..7409    -  CDS            URA3 (fragment): PYRF_YEAST - Experimental evidence at protein level: Swiss-Prot protein existence level 1. From Saccharomyces cerevisiae (strain ATCC 204508 / S288c) (Baker's yeast).
   7409..7541    -  promoter       URA3 promoter (fragment): S. cerevisiae URA3
   7549..7598    -  misc_feature   bom (fragment): basis of mobility region from pBR322
   7700..7735    -  CDS            rop (fragment): Rop protein, which maintains plasmids at low copy number; rop
   7847..7951    +  promoter       AmpR promoter: bla
   7952..8812    +  CDS            AmpR: β-lactamase; bla; confers resistance to ampicillin, carbenicillin, and related antibiotics
   8983..9571    +  rep_origin     ori: high-copy-number ColE1/pMB1/pBR322/pUC origin of replication
   9754..9846    +  CDS            lacI (fragment): lac repressor; lacI; The lac repressor binds to the lac operator to inhibit transcription in E. coli. This inhibition can be relieved by adding lactose or isopropyl-β-D-thiogalactopyranoside (IPTG).
   9859..9880    +  protein_bind   CAP binding site: CAP binding activates transcription in the presence of cAMP. E. coli catabolite activator protein
   9895..9925    +  promoter       lac promoter: promoter for the E. coli lac operon
   9933..9949    +  protein_bind   lac operator: The lac repressor binds to the lac operator to inhibit transcription in E. coli. This inhibition can be relieved by adding lactose or isopropyl-β-D-thiogalactopyranoside (IPTG). lac repressor encoded by lacI
   9994..10012   +  promoter       T3 promoter: promoter for bacteriophage T3 RNA polymerase
