[The description below was written by a language model from this plasmid's Addgene catalogue record and pLannotate feature annotations shown in this document.]
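Description:
pHES262 is a yeast expression plasmid of about 10 kb built on the pNH604 backbone, carrying a constitutively expressed Msn2-mCherry fusion for use in Saccharomyces cerevisiae. In E. coli it is propagated through a high-copy ColE1/pUC-type origin and selected with ampicillin via the bla gene. An f1 origin, lac promoter/operator elements, a lacZα fragment, and T3 and T7 promoters are remnants of a pBluescript-style cloning vector. Selection in yeast is through TRP1. The feature table shows a complete TRP1-type coding sequence best matching the Candida glabrata orthologue, and separate fragments of the S. cerevisiae TRP1 promoter and coding region on either side of the marker and expression cassette. No yeast replication origin (2μ or CEN/ARS) is annotated. This layout would fit integration at the chromosomal TRP1 locus by homologous recombination, although the record does not say so explicitly. Short URA3, histone H3, rop and bom fragments appear to be incidental backbone leftovers.

The payload is an ADH1 promoter fragment driving the full-length S. cerevisiae MSN2 open reading frame, fused at its C terminus to the monomeric red fluorescent protein mCherry. No terminator is annotated downstream of the fusion. Msn2 is a general stress-responsive transcription factor that binds stress response elements (STREs) in target genes such as CTT1, DDR2 and HSP12. The fluorescent tag allows the protein to be followed in living cells by microscopy. The plasmid comes from work that combined optogenetics and modelling to study PKA signalling in budding yeast, which suggests the tagged Msn2 served as a live-cell readout of pathway activity.
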