Addgene plasmid #103844: pHES262 [prADH1-Msn2-mCherry, pnh604]
Purpose: Yeast Expression Plasmid
Depositing lab: Hana El-Samad. Depositing organization: University of California, San Francisco (UCSF). Publication: Model-guided optogenetic study of PKA signaling in budding yeast. Stewart-Ornstein J, Chen S, Bhatnagar R, Weissman JS, El-Samad H. Mol Biol Cell. 2017 Jan 1;28(1):221-227. doi: 10.1091/mbc.E16-06-0354. Epub 2016 Nov 9. PubMed 28035051.
Backbone
  Vector backbone: pNH604
  Backbone size w/o insert (bp): 6500
  Total vector size (bp): 10000
  Vector type: Yeast Expression
  Selectable markers: TRP1
Growth in bacteria
  Bacterial resistance: Ampicillin, 100 μg/mL
  Growth temperature: 37°C
  Growth strain: DH5alpha
  Copy number: Unknown
Gene/Insert
  Gene/Insert name: pAdh1-Msn2-mCherry
  Species: S. cerevisiae (budding yeast)
  Insert size (bp): 3500
  Tag / fusion protein: mCherry (C terminal on insert)
Terms and licenses: Academic/Nonprofit Terms; Industry Terms: Not Available to Industry
How to cite: pHES262 [prADH1-Msn2-mCherry, pnh604] was a gift from Hana El-Samad (Addgene plasmid # 103844 ; http://n2t.net/addgene:103844 ; RRID:Addgene_103844)
